Addgene plasmid #245318: AA692
Purpose: (Empty Backbone) Fragmid fragment: (Selection) for custom ORF cloning
Depositing lab: John Doench & David Root. Depositing organization: Broad Institute.
Backbone
  Vector backbone: pUC57-Kan_BsmBI-free
  Vector type: Bacterial Expression
Growth in bacteria
  Bacterial resistance: Kanamycin, 50 μg/mL
  Growth temperature: 37°C
  Growth strain: DH5alpha
  Copy number: High Copy
Gene/Insert
  Gene/Insert name: None
  Mutation: None
Terms and licenses: Academic/Nonprofit Terms; Industry Terms: Not Available to Industry
How to cite: AA692 was a gift from John Doench & David Root (Addgene plasmid # 245318 ; http://n2t.net/addgene:245318 ; RRID:Addgene_245318)
