[The description below was written by a language model from this plasmid's Addgene catalogue record and pLannotate feature annotations shown in this document.]
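Description:
AA692 is a small (about 2.6 kb) bacterial plasmid from the Fragmid modular cloning collection, catalogued as an empty backbone that occupies the "Selection" module position and is intended for custom ORF cloning. It is built on pUC57-Kan_BsmBI-free, a pUC57 derivative whose name indicates that internal BsmBI recognition sites have been removed. That design is consistent with a Type IIS (Golden Gate-style) assembly scheme, although the cloning sites themselves are not annotated in the feature table. The record lists no gene or insert, so the plasmid appears to serve as a placeholder or destination fragment into which a user inserts an ORF of their choice before combining it with other Fragmid modules. The details of the assembly overhangs and the final destination vectors are not stated.

The annotated features are all standard backbone elements. Replication in E. coli relies on a high-copy ColE1/pUC-type origin, and selection is by kanamycin through the aph(3')-Ia aminoglycoside phosphotransferase gene (KanR). A lac regulatory region is present, comprising the CAP binding site, lac promoter and lac operator, upstream of a partial lacZα coding fragment. This is the usual pUC arrangement flanking the cloning region. An unannotated gap lies between the operator and the lacZα fragment, and this is where any cloning cassette would most plausibly sit. Short remnants of lacI, rop and the pBR322 bom region are also detected. These are vestigial fragments carried over from the parental vector rather than functional genes. No eukaryotic promoter, selectable marker for mammalian cells, tag or reporter is annotated, so despite the "Selection" label the plasmid as deposited carries no payload of its own.
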