Features (pLannotate 1.2.2; 9 found; start..end, strand, type, name):
    137..236     +  misc_feature   bom (fragment): basis of mobility region from pBR322
    242..399     -  CDS            lacZα (fragment): LacZα fragment of β-galactosidase; lacZ fragment
    576..592     -  protein_bind   lac operator: The lac repressor binds to the lac operator to inhibit transcription in E. coli. This inhibition can be relieved by adding lactose or isopropyl-β-D-thiogalactopyranoside (IPTG). lac repressor encoded by lacI
    600..630     -  promoter       lac promoter: promoter for the E. coli lac operon
    645..666     -  protein_bind   CAP binding site: CAP binding activates transcription in the presence of cAMP. E. coli catabolite activator protein
    679..771     -  CDS            lacI (fragment): lac repressor; lacI; The lac repressor binds to the lac operator to inhibit transcription in E. coli. This inhibition can be relieved by adding lactose or isopropyl-β-D-thiogalactopyranoside (IPTG).
    954..1542    -  rep_origin     ori: high-copy-number ColE1/pMB1/pBR322/pUC origin of replication
   1720..2529    -  CDS            KanR: aminoglycoside phosphotransferase; aph(3')-Ia; confers resistance to kanamycin in bacteria or G418 (Geneticin®) in eukaryotes
   2636..35      +  CDS            rop (fragment) (across the origin): Rop protein, which maintains plasmids at low copy number; rop
>Addgene plasmid #245318 | AA692 | addgene full sequence | sequence record 490102 | Addgene NGS Result
TCGCGCGTTTCGGTGATGACGGTGAAAACCTCTGACACATGCAGCTCCCGGAGACGGTCACAGCTTGTCT
GTAAGCGGATGCCGGGAGCAGACAAGCCCGTCAGGGCGCGTCAGCGGGTGTTGGCGGGTGTCGGGGCTGG
CTTAACTATGCGGCATCAGAGCAGATTGTACTGAGAGTGCACCATATGCGGTGTGAAATACCGCACAGAT
GCGTAAGGAGAAAATACCGCATCAGGCGCCATTCGCCATTCAGGCTGCGCAACTGTTGGGAAGGGCGATC
GGTGCGGGCCTCTTCGCTATTACGCCAGCTGGCGAAAGGGGGATGTGCTGCAAGGCGATTAAGTTGGGTA
ACGCCAGGGTTTTCCCAGTCACGACGTTGTAAAACGACGGCCAGAGAATTCGAGCTCGGTACCTCGCGAA
TACATCTAGATGAAGACGTAGGAGCCACCGGAGACGATGAGCTAGCCCGTCTCAGGATCCGGAAGCACGT
CTTCATCGGATCCCGGGCCCGTCGACTGCAGAGGCCTGCATGCAAGCTTGGTGTAATCATGGTCATAGCT
GTTTCCTGTGTGAAATTGTTATCCGCTCACAATTCCACACAACATACGAGCCGGAAGCATAAAGTGTAAA
GCCTGGGGTGCCTAATGAGTGAGCTAACTCACATTAATTGCGTTGCGCTCACTGCCCGCTTTCCAGTCGG
GAAACCTGTCGTGCCAGCTGCATTAATGAATCGGCCAACGCGCGGGGAGAGGCGGTTTGCGTATTGGGCG
CTCTTCCGCTTCCTCGCTCACTGACTCGCTGCGCTCGGTCGTTCGGCTGCGGCGAGCGGTATCAGCTCAC
TCAAAGGCGGTAATACGGTTATCCACAGAATCAGGGGATAACGCAGGAAAGAACATGTGAGCAAAAGGCC
AGCAAAAGGCCAGGAACCGTAAAAAGGCCGCGTTGCTGGCGTTTTTCCATAGGCTCCGCCCCCCTGACGA
GCATCACAAAAATCGACGCTCAAGTCAGAGGTGGCGAAACCCGACAGGACTATAAAGATACCAGGCGTTT
CCCCCTGGAAGCTCCCTCGTGCGCTCTCCTGTTCCGACCCTGCCGCTTACCGGATACCTGTCCGCCTTTC
TCCCTTCGGGAAGCGTGGCGCTTTCTCATAGCTCACGCTGTAGGTATCTCAGTTCGGTGTAGGTCGTTCG
CTCCAAGCTGGGCTGTGTGCACGAACCCCCCGTTCAGCCCGACCGCTGCGCCTTATCCGGTAACTATCGT
CTTGAGTCCAACCCGGTAAGACACGACTTATCGCCACTGGCAGCAGCCACTGGTAACAGGATTAGCAGAG
CGAGGTATGTAGGCGGTGCTACAGAGTTCTTGAAGTGGTGGCCTAACTACGGCTACACTAGAAGAACAGT
ATTTGGTATCTGCGCTCTGCTGAAGCCAGTTACCTTCGGAAAAAGAGTTGGTAGCTCTTGATCCGGCAAA
CAAACCACCGCTGGTAGCGGTGGTTTTTTTGTTTGCAAGCAGCAGATTACGCGCAGAAAAAAAGGATCTC
AAGAAGATCCTTTGATCTTTTCTACGGGGTCTGACGCTCAGTGGAACGAAAACTCACGTTAAGGGATTTT
GGTCATGAGATTATCAAAAAGGATCTTCACCTAGATCCTTTTAAATTAAAAATGAAGTTTTAAATCAAGC
CCAATCTGAATAATGTTACAACCAATTAACCAATTCTGATTAGAAAAACTCATCGAGCATCAAATGAAAC
TGCAATTTATTCATATCAGGATTATCAATACCATATTTTTGAAAAAGCCGTTTCTGTAATGAAGGAGAAA
ACTCACCGAGGCAGTTCCATAGGATGGCAAGATCCTGGTATCGGTCTGCGATTCCGACTCGTCCAACATC
AATACAACCTATTAATTTCCCCTCGTCAAAAATAAGGTTATCAAGTGAGAAATCACCATGAGTGACGACT
GAATCCGGTGAGAATGGCAAAAGTTTATGCATTTCTTTCCAGACTTGTTCAACAGGCCAGCCATTACGCT
CGTCATCAAAATCACTCGCATCAACCAAACCGTTATTCATTCGTGATTGCGCCTGAGCGAGACGAAATAC
GCGATCGCTGTTAAAAGGACAATTACAAACAGGAATCGAATGCAACCGGCGCAGGAACACTGCCAGCGCA
TCAACAATATTTTCACCTGAATCAGGATATTCTTCTAATACCTGGAATGCTGTTTTTCCGGGGATCGCAG
TGGTGAGTAACCATGCATCATCAGGAGTACGGATAAAATGCTTGATGGTCGGAAGAGGCATAAATTCCGT
CAGCCAGTTTAGTCTGACCATCTCATCTGTAACATCATTGGCAACGCTACCTTTGCCATGTTTCAGAAAC
AACTCTGGCGCATCGGGCTTCCCATACAAGCGATAGATTGTCGCACCTGATTGCCCGACATTATCGCGAG
CCCATTTATACCCATATAAATCAGCATCCATGTTGGAATTTAATCGCGGCCTCGACGTTTCCCGTTGAAT
ATGGCTCATAACACCCCTTGTATTACTGTTTATGTAAGCAGACAGTTTTATTGTTCATGATGATATATTT
TTATCTTGTGCAATGTAACATCAGAGATTTTGAGACACGGGCCAGAGCTGCA
